>Addgene plasmid #59404 | Lenti.pFOXA2.GFP | depositor full sequence | sequence record 92270 | modified from PRRL.cPPT.PGK.GFP.W.Sin-18
CAGGTGGCACTTTTCGGGGAAATGTGCGCGGAACCCCTATTTGTTTATTTTTCTAAATACATTCAAATAT
GTATCCGCTCATGAGACAATAACCCTGATAAATGCTTCAATAATATTGAAAAAGGAAGAGTATGAGTATT
CAACATTTCCGTGTCGCCCTTATTCCCTTTTTTGCGGCATTTTGCCTTCCTGTTTTTGCTCACCCAGAAA
CGCTGGTGAAAGTAAAAGATGCTGAAGATCAGTTGGGTGCACGAGTGGGTTACATCGAACTGGATCTCAA
CAGCGGTAAGATCCTTGAGAGTTTTCGCCCCGAAGAACGTTTTCCAATGATGAGCACTTTTAAAGTTCTG
CTATGTGGCGCGGTATTATCCCGTATTGACGCCGGGCAAGAGCAACTCGGTCGCCGCATACACTATTCTC
AGAATGACTTGGTTGAGTACTCACCAGTCACAGAAAAGCATCTTACGGATGGCATGACAGTAAGAGAATT
ATGCAGTGCTGCCATAACCATGAGTGATAACACTGCGGCCAACTTACTTCTGACAACGATCGGAGGACCG
AAGGAGCTAACCGCTTTTTTGCACAACATGGGGGATCATGTAACTCGCCTTGATCGTTGGGAACCGGAGC
TGAATGAAGCCATACCAAACGACGAGCGTGACACCACGATGCCTGTAGCAATGGCAACAACGTTGCGCAA
ACTATTAACTGGCGAACTACTTACTCTAGCTTCCCGGCAACAATTAATAGACTGGATGGAGGCGGATAAA
GTTGCAGGACCACTTCTGCGCTCGGCCCTTCCGGCTGGCTGGTTTATTGCTGATAAATCTGGAGCCGGTG
AGCGTGGGTCTCGCGGTATCATTGCAGCACTGGGGCCAGATGGTAAGCCCTCCCGTATCGTAGTTATCTA
CACGACGGGGAGTCAGGCAACTATGGATGAACGAAATAGACAGATCGCTGAGATAGGTGCCTCACTGATT
AAGCATTGGTAACTGTCAGACCAAGTTTACTCATATATACTTTAGATTGATTTAAAACTTCATTTTTAAT
TTAAAAGGATCTAGGTGAAGATCCTTTTTGATAATCTCATGACCAAAATCCCTTAACGTGAGTTTTCGTT
CCACTGAGCGTCAGACCCCGTAGAAAAGATCAAAGGATCTTCTTGAGATCCTTTTTTTCTGCGCGTAATC
TGCTGCTTGCAAACAAAAAAACCACCGCTACCAGCGGTGGTTTGTTTGCCGGATCAAGAGCTACCAACTC
TTTTTCCGAAGGTAACTGGCTTCAGCAGAGCGCAGATACCAAATACTGTCCTTCTAGTGTAGCCGTAGTT
AGGCCACCACTTCAAGAACTCTGTAGCACCGCCTACATACCTCGCTCTGCTAATCCTGTTACCAGTGGCT
GCTGCCAGTGGCGATAAGTCGTGTCTTACCGGGTTGGACTCAAGACGATAGTTACCGGATAAGGCGCAGC
GGTCGGGCTGAACGGGGGGTTCGTGCACACAGCCCAGCTTGGAGCGAACGACCTACACCGAACTGAGATA
CCTACAGCGTGAGCTATGAGAAAGCGCCACGCTTCCCGAAGGGAGAAAGGCGGACAGGTATCCGGTAAGC
GGCAGGGTCGGAACAGGAGAGCGCACGAGGGAGCTTCCAGGGGGAAACGCCTGGTATCTTTATAGTCCTG
TCGGGTTTCGCCACCTCTGACTTGAGCGTCGATTTTTGTGATGCTCGTCAGGGGGGCGGAGCCTATGGAA
AAACGCCAGCAACGCGGCCTTTTTACGGTTCCTGGCCTTTTGCTGGCCTTTTGCTCACATGTTCTTTCCT
GCGTTATCCCCTGATTCTGTGGATAACCGTATTACCGCCTTTGAGTGAGCTGATACCGCTCGCCGCAGCC
GAACGACCGAGCGCAGCGAGTCAGTGAGCGAGGAAGCGGAAGAGCGCCCAATACGCAAACCGCCTCTCCC
CGCGCGTTGGCCGATTCATTAATGCAGCTGGCACGACAGGTTTCCCGACTGGAAAGCGGGCAGTGAGCGC
AACGCAATTAATGTGAGTTAGCTCACTCATTAGGCACCCCAGGCTTTACACTTTATGCTTCCGGCTCGTA
TGTTGTGTGGAATTGTGAGCGGATAACAATTTCACACAGGAAACAGCTATGACCATGATTACGCCAAGCG
CGCAATTAACCCTCACTAAAGGGAACAAAAGCTGGAGCTGCAAGCTTAATGTAGTCTTATGCAATACTCT
TGTAGTCTTGCAACATGGTAACGATGAGTTAGCAACATGCCTTACAAGGAGAGAAAAAGCACCGTGCATG
CCGATTGGTGGAAGTAAGGTGGTACGATCGTGCCTTATTAGGAAGGCAACAGACGGGTCTGACATGGATT
GGACGAACCACTGAATTGGAGGCGTGGCCTGGGCGGGACTGGGGAGTGGCGAGCCCTCAGATCCTGCATA
TAAGCAGCTGCTTTTTGCCTGTACTGGGTCTCTCTGGTTAGACCAGATCTGAGCCTGGGAGCTCTCTGGC
TAACTAGGGAACCCACTGCTTAAGCCTCAATAAAGCTTGCCTTGAGTGCTTCAAGTAGTGTGTGCCCGTC
TGTTGTGTGACTCTGGTAACTAGAGATCCCTCAGACCCTTTTAGTCAGTGTGGAAAATCTCTAGCAGTGG
CGCCCGAACAGGGACCTGAAAGCGAAAGGGAAACCAGAGCTCTCTCGACGCAGGACTCGGCTTGCTGAAG
CGCGCACGGCAAGAGGCGAGGGGCGGCGACTGGTGAGTACGCCAAAAATTTTGACTAGCGGAGGCTAGAA
GGAGAGAGATGGGTGCGAGAGCGTCAGTATTAAGCGGGGGAGAATTAGATCGCGATGGGAAAAAATTCGG
TTAAGGCCAGGGGGAAAGAAAAAATATAAATTAAAACATATAGTATGGGCAAGCAGGGAGCTAGAACGAT
TCGCAGTTAATCCTGGCCTGTTAGAAACATCAGAAGGCTGTAGACAAATACTGGGACAGCTACAACCATC
CCTTCAGACAGGATCAGAAGAACTTAGATCATTATATAATACAGTAGCAACCCTCTATTGTGTGCATCAA
AGGATAGAGATAAAAGACACCAAGGAAGCTTTAGACAAGATAGAGGAAGAGCAAAACAAAAGTAAGACCA
CCGCACAGCAAGCGGCCGCTGATCTTCAGACCTGGAGGAGGAGATATGAGGGACAATTGGAGAAGTGAAT
TATATAAATATAAAGTAGTAAAAATTGAACCATTAGGAGTAGCACCCACCAAGGCAAAGAGAAGAGTGGT
GCAGAGAGAAAAAAGAGCAGTGGGAATAGGAGCTTTGTTCCTTGGGTTCTTGGGAGCAGCAGGAAGCACT
ATGGGCGCAGCCTCAATGACGCTGACGGTACAGGCCAGACAATTATTGTCTGGTATAGTGCAGCAGCAGA
ACAATTTGCTGAGGGCTATTGAGGCGCAACAGCATCTGTTGCAACTCACAGTCTGGGGCATCAAGCAGCT
CCAGGCAAGAATCCTGGCTGTGGAAAGATACCTAAAGGATCAACAGCTCCTGGGGATTTGGGGTTGCTCT
GGAAAACTCATTTGCACCACTGCTGTGCCTTGGAATGCTAGTTGGAGTAATAAATCTCTGGAACAGATTG
GAATCACACGACCTGGATGGAGTGGGACAGAGAAATTAACAATTACACAAGCTTAATACACTCCTTAATT
GAAGAATCGCAAAACCAGCAAGAAAAGAATGAACAAGAATTATTGGAATTAGATAAATGGGCAAGTTTGT
GGAATTGGTTTAACATAACAAATTGGCTGTGGTATATAAAATTATTCATAATGATAGTAGGAGGCTTGGT
AGGTTTAAGAATAGTTTTTGCTGTACTTTCTATAGTGAATAGAGTTAGGCAGGGATATTCACCATTATCG
TTTCAGACCCACCTCCCAACCCCGAGGGGACCCGACAGGCCCGAAGGAATAGAAGAAGAAGGTGGAGAGA
GAGACAGAGACAGATCCATTCGATTAGTGAACGGATCTCGACGGTATCGGTTAACTTTTAAAAGAAAAGG
GGGGATTGGGGGGTACAGTGCAGGGGAAAGAATAGTAGACATAATAGCAACAGACATACAAACTAAAGAA
TTACAAAAACAAATTACAAAAATTCAAAATTTTATCGATCACGAGACTAGCCTCGAGCAAGGTCCAGCCA
GGTTTTCAGAACCAAGAAAGAGCCTCCACATCCAAACACCTGCAATATCCCCCCACTCCAAATCTGGGCT
CACAGGCTAACCCAGAACAGAAGACAATTTTTGAACCCAAGAGCTGCTGGGGAAATAAAAGTATACGATT
GCTGGAGTTTCTAATTTCTATTAAGCAGTCCCTCTGGAAGACAGAGAGGACAGAGACGCTCTTGAAGTCA
ACTCCATATGCCCCATCATTGATTCCTGGATTCTTCTCTCCTCACCCCTCCCTCCCCATCTCCTGCCCTG
TTTGTTTTAGTTACGAAATGCTGTGGGCACCTCGGTTGTGACTGAAAAGTAACCTTGAAACACGCCGGCC
TGAATATCAGAGGCAAATCTCAGCCTCCCAACCACCGGTCGCCACCATGGTGAGCAAGGGCGAGGAGCTG
TTCACCGGGGTGGTGCCCATCCTGGTCGAGCTGGACGGCGACGTAAACGGCCACAAGTTCAGCGTGTCCG
GCGAGGGCGAGGGCGATGCCACCTACGGCAAGCTGACCCTGAAGTTCATCTGCACCACCGGCAAGCTGCC
CGTGCCCTGGCCCACCCTCGTGACCACCCTGACCTACGGCGTGCAGTGCTTCAGCCGCTACCCCGACCAC
ATGAAGCAGCACGACTTCTTCAAGTCCGCCATGCCCGAAGGCTACGTCCAGGAGCGCACCATCTTCTTCA
AGGACGACGGCAACTACAAGACCCGCGCCGAGGTGAAGTTCGAGGGCGACACCCTGGTGAACCGCATCGA
GCTGAAGGGCATCGACTTCAAGGAGGACGGCAACATCCTGGGGCACAAGCTGGAGTACAACTACAACAGC
CACAACGTCTATATCATGGCCGACAAGCAGAAGAACGGCATCAAGGTGAACTTCAAGATCCGCCACAACA
TCGAGGACGGCAGCGTGCAGCTCGCCGACCACTACCAGCAGAACACCCCCATCGGCGACGGCCCCGTGCT
GCTGCCCGACAACCACTACCTGAGCACCCAGTCCGCCCTGAGCAAAGACCCCAACGAGAAGCGCGATCAC
ATGGTCCTGCTGGAGTTCGTGACCGCCGCCGGGATCACTCTCGGCATGGACGAGCTGTACAAGTAAAGCG
GCCGCGTCGACAATCAACCTCTGGATTACAAAATTTGTGAAAGATTGACTGGTATTCTTAACTATGTTGC
TCCTTTTACGCTATGTGGATACGCTGCTTTAATGCCTTTGTATCATGCTATTGCTTCCCGTATGGCTTTC
ATTTTCTCCTCCTTGTATAAATCCTGGTTGCTGTCTCTTTATGAGGAGTTGTGGCCCGTTGTCAGGCAAC
GTGGCGTGGTGTGCACTGTGTTTGCTGACGCAACCCCCACTGGTTGGGGCATTGCCACCACCTGTCAGCT
CCTTTCCGGGACTTTCGCTTTCCCCCTCCCTATTGCCACGGCGGAACTCATCGCCGCCTGCCTTGCCCGC
TGCTGGACAGGGGCTCGGCTGTTGGGCACTGACAATTCCGTGGTGTTGTCGGGGAAGCTGACGTCCTTTC
CATGGCTGCTCGCCTGTGTTGCCACCTGGATTCTGCGCGGGACGTCCTTCTGCTACGTCCCTTCGGCCCT
CAATCCAGCGGACCTTCCTTCCCGCGGCCTGCTGCCCGGCTCTGCGGCCTCTTCCGCGTCTTCGCCTTCG
CCCTCAGACGAGTCGGATCTCCCTTTGGGCCGCCTCCCCGCCNTGGAATTCGAGCTCGGTACCTTTAAGA
CCAATGACTTACAAGGCAGCTGTAGATCTTAGCCACTTTTTAAAAGAAAAGGGGGGACTGGAAGGGCTAA
TTCACTCCCAACGAAGACAAGATATCCTTGATCTGTGGATCTACCACACACAAGGCTACTTCCCTGATTG
GCAGAACTACACACCAGGGCCAGGGATCAGATATCCACTGACCTTTGGATGGTGCTACAAGCTAGTACCA
GTTGAGCAAGAGAAGGTAGAAGAAGCCAATGAAGGAGAGAACACCCGCTTGTTACACCCTGTGAGCCTGC
ATGGGATGGATGACCCGGAGAGAGAAGTATTAGAGTGGAGGTTTGACAGCCGCCTAGCATTTCATCACAT
GGCCCGAGAGCTGCATCCGGAGTACTTCAAGAACTGCTGACATCGAGCTTGCTACAAGGGACTTTCCGCT
GGGGACTTTCCAGGGAGGCGTGGCCTGGGCGGGACTGGGGAGTGGCGAGCCCTCAGATGCTGCATATAAG
CAGCTGCTTTTTGCTTGTACTGGGTCTCTCTGGTTAGACCAGATCTGAGCCTGGGAGCTCTCTGGCTAAC
TAGGGAACCCACTGCTTAAGCCTCAATAAAGCTTGCCTTGAGTGCTTCAAGTAGTGTGTGCCCGTCTGTT
GTGTGACTCTGGTAACTAGAGATCCCTCAGACCCTTTTAGTCAGTGTGGAAAATCTCTAGCAGTAGTAGT
TCATGTCATCTTATTATTCAGTATTTATAACTTGCAAAGAAATGAATATCAGAGAGTGAGAGGAACTTGT
TTATTGCAGCTTATAATGGTTACAAATAAAGCAATAGCATCACAAATTTCACAAATAAAGCATTTTTTTC
ACTGCATTCTAGTTGTGGTTTGTCCAAACTCATCAATGTATCTTATCATGTCTGGCTCTAGCTATCCCGC
CCCTAACTCCGCCCAGTTCCGCCCATTCTCCGCCCCATGGCTGACTAATTTTTTTTATTTATGCAGAGGC
CGAGGCCGCCTCGGCCTCTGAGCTATTCCAGAAGTAGTGAGGAGGCTTTTTTGGAGGCCTAGGCTTTTGC
GTCGAGACGTACCCAATTCGCCCTATAGTGAGTCGTATTACGCGCGCTCACTGGCCGTCGTTTTACAACG
TCGTGACTGGGAAAACCCTGGCGTTACCCAACTTAATCGCCTTGCAGCACATCCCCCTTTCGCCAGCTGG
CGTAATAGCGAAGAGGCCCGCACCGATCGCCCTTCCCAACAGTTGCGCAGCCTGAATGGCGAATGGCGCG
[124 nt withheld, positions 7211-7334]
C
[91 nt withheld, positions 7336-7426]
A
[49 nt withheld, positions 7428-7476]
CCTTTGACGTTGGAGTCCACGTTCTTT
[37 nt withheld, positions 7504-7540]
ACCCTATCTCGGTCTATTCTTTTGATTTATAAGGGATTTTGCCGATTTCGGCCTATTGGTTAAAAAATGA
GCTGATTTAACAAAAATTTAACGCGAATTTTAACAAAATATTAACGTTTACAATTTCC
Features (pLannotate 1.2.2; 24 found; start..end, strand, type, name):
     27..131     +  promoter       AmpR promoter: bla
    132..992     +  CDS            AmpR: β-lactamase; bla; confers resistance to ampicillin, carbenicillin, and related antibiotics
   1163..1751    +  rep_origin     ori: high-copy-number ColE1/pMB1/pBR322/pUC origin of replication
   1934..2026    +  CDS            lacI (fragment): lac repressor; lacI; The lac repressor binds to the lac operator to inhibit transcription in E. coli. This inhibition can be relieved by adding lactose or isopropyl-β-D-thiogalactopyranoside (IPTG).
   2039..2060    +  protein_bind   CAP binding site: CAP binding activates transcription in the presence of cAMP. E. coli catabolite activator protein
   2075..2105    +  promoter       lac promoter: promoter for the E. coli lac operon
   2113..2129    +  protein_bind   lac operator: The lac repressor binds to the lac operator to inhibit transcription in E. coli. This inhibition can be relieved by adding lactose or isopropyl-β-D-thiogalactopyranoside (IPTG). lac repressor encoded by lacI
   2174..2192    +  promoter       T3 promoter: promoter for bacteriophage T3 RNA polymerase
   2220..2398    +  promoter       RSV promoter (fragment): Rous sarcoma virus enhancer/promoter
   2399..2656    +  LTR            5' LTR (truncated): truncated 5' long terminal repeat (LTR) from HIV-1
   2700..2825    +  misc_feature   HIV-1 Ψ: packaging signal of human immunodeficiency virus type 1
   2809..3172    +  CDS            HIV-1 gag (fragment): gag protein from human immunodeficiency virus 1; gag
   3267..3603    +  ncRNA          RRE: Accession: RF00036 - HIV Rev response element
   3639..4028    +  CDS            env (fragment): ENV_HV1H2 - Experimental evidence at protein level: Swiss-Prot protein existence level 1. [Transmembrane protein gp41]: Acts as a class I viral fusion protein. Under the current model, the protein has at least 3 conformational states: pre-fusion native state, pre-hairpin intermediate state, and post-fusion hairpin state. During fusion of viral and target intracellular membranes, the coiled coil regions (heptad repeats) assume a trimer-of-hairpins structure, positioning the fusion peptide in close proximity to the C-terminal region of the ectodomain. The formation of this structure appears to d
   4046..4163    +  misc_feature   cPPT/CTS: central polypurine tract and central termination sequence of HIV-1
   4597..5316    +  CDS            EGFP: the original enhanced GFP (Yang et al., 1996) mammalian codon-optimized
   5332..5921    +  misc_feature   WPRE: woodchuck hepatitis virus posttranscriptional regulatory element
   5939..6337    +  CDS            nef (fragment): NEF_HV112 - Experimental evidence at protein level: Swiss-Prot protein existence level 1. Extracellular Nef protein targets CD4(+) T-lymphocytes for apoptosis by interacting with CXCR4 surface receptors. From Human immunodeficiency virus type 1 group M subtype B (isolate PCV12) (HIV-1).
   6462..6642    +  LTR            5' LTR (truncated): truncated 5' long terminal repeat (LTR) from HIV-1
   6714..6835    +  polyA_signal   SV40 poly(A) signal: SV40 polyadenylation signal
   6854..6989    +  rep_origin     SV40 ori: SV40 origin of replication
   7022..7040    -  promoter       T7 promoter: promoter for bacteriophage T7 RNA polymerase
   7048..7203    +  CDS            lacZα (fragment): LacZα fragment of β-galactosidase; lacZ fragment
   7211..7666    +  rep_origin     f1 ori (sequence partly withheld): f1 bacteriophage origin of replication; arrow indicates direction of (+) strand synthesis
