[The description below was written by a language model from this plasmid's Addgene catalogue record and pLannotate feature annotations shown in this document.]
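Description:
Lenti.pFOXA2.GFP is a self-inactivating, third-generation-style HIV-1 lentiviral transfer plasmid of 7,668 bp, derived from pRRL.cPPT.PGK-GFP.WPRE.Sin-18. In that parent vector the PGK promoter was swapped, between XhoI and AgeI sites that remain intact, for a 396 bp fragment of the human FOXA2 (HNF3β) 5' promoter region lying upstream of exon 1. The plasmid is maintained in E. coli through a high-copy ColE1/pUC-type origin and an ampicillin resistance gene. It also carries f1 and SV40 origins plus remnants of a cloning-vector lac/lacZα region with T3 and T7 promoters.

The viral cassette begins with an RSV promoter fragment fused to a truncated 5' LTR, which drives Tat-independent production of genomic RNA in packaging cells. This is followed by the Ψ packaging signal with adjoining gag sequence, the Rev response element within an env fragment, and the cPPT/CTS, which aids nuclear import of the reverse-transcribed genome. The annotation software did not label the FOXA2 promoter, but the unannotated gap between the cPPT/CTS and EGFP matches its expected position. EGFP is followed by a WPRE, which enhances transcript stability and expression, then a truncated 3' LTR (labelled as a 5' LTR in the table) consistent with the Sin-18 design, and an SV40 polyadenylation signal.

Because EGFP expression depends on the FOXA2 promoter fragment, transduced cells should fluoresce when that promoter is active. The stated purpose is to identify and select floor plate and ventral midbrain progenitor cells during development. The associated publication applied this selection strategy to dopamine neuron derivation from human pluripotent stem cells.
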