Addgene plasmid #59404: Lenti.pFOXA2.GFP
Purpose: expresses eGFP from a 400 bp human FOXA2 promoter to select floor plate and ventral midbrain progenitor cells during development
Depositing lab: Kai-Christian Sonntag. Depositing organization: McLean Hospital. Publication: Selection Based on FOXA2 Expression Is Not Sufficient to Enrich for Dopamine Neurons From Human Pluripotent Stem Cells. Aguila JC, Blak A, van Arensbergen J, Sousa A, Vazquez N, Aduriz A, Gayosso M, Paz Lopez Mato M, Lopez de Maturana R, Hedlund E, Sonntag K, Sanchez Pernaute R. Stem Cells Transl Med. 2014 Jul 14. pii: sctm.2014-0011. 10.5966/sctm.2014-0011 PubMed 25024431.
Backbone
  Vector backbone: pRRL.cPPT.PGK-GFP.WPRE.Sin-18
  Backbone manufacturer: D. Trono, EPFL, Lausanne, CH
  Backbone size w/o insert (bp): 7272
  Total vector size (bp): 7668
  Modifications to backbone: replaced pPGK promoter in pRRL.cPPT.PGK-GFP.WPRE.Sin-18 with 396 bp human 5' FOXA2 promoter region upstream of Exon 1 using 5' XhoI and 3' AgeI restriction sites. Ref.: Navas MA et al., 2000, Human Heredity 50:370-81.
  Vector type: Mammalian Expression, Lentiviral
Growth in bacteria
  Bacterial resistance: Ampicillin, 100 μg/mL
  Growth temperature: 37°C
  Growth strain: Stbl3
  Copy number: High Copy
Gene/Insert
  Gene/Insert name: 400 bp FOXA2 promoter, eGFP (alt names: HNF3beta promoter; Forkhead box A2 promoter; TCF-3B promoter)
  Species: H. sapiens (human)
  Insert size (bp): 396
  Entrez Gene: FOXA2 (a.k.a. HNF-3-beta, HNF3B, TCF3B)
  Promoter: pFOXA2
  Cloning method: Restriction Enzyme; 5′ cloning site XhoI (not destroyed); 3′ cloning site AgeI (not destroyed)
  Sequencing primers: 5′ ggtacagtgcaggggaaag; 3′ cagcttgccgtaggtggcatc
Terms and licenses: Academic/Nonprofit Terms; Industry Terms: Not Available to Industry
How to cite: Lenti.pFOXA2.GFP was a gift from Kai-Christian Sonntag (Addgene plasmid # 59404 ; http://n2t.net/addgene:59404 ; RRID:Addgene_59404)
