>Addgene plasmid #59404 | Lenti.pFOXA2.GFP | addgene partial sequence | sequence record 93828 | Top_Fop 5'-TCACCATTATCGTTTCAGAC-3'
CGAGGGGACCCGACAGGCCCGAAGGAATAGAAGAAGAAGGTGGAGAGAGAGACAGAGACAGATCCATTCG
ATTAGTGAACGGATCTCGACGGTATCGGTTAACTTTTAAAAGAAAAGGGGGGATTGGGGGGTACAGTGCA
GGGGAAAGAATAGTAGACATAATAGCAACAGACATACAAACTAAAGAATTACAAAAACAAATTACAAAAA
TTCAAAATTTTATCGATCACGAGACTAGCCTCGAGCAAGGTCCAGCCAGGTTTTCAGAACCAAGAAAGAG
CCTCCACATCCAAACACCTGCAATATCCCCCCACTCCAAATCTGGGCTCACAGGCTAACCCAGAACAGAA
GACAATTTTTGAACCCAAGAGCTGCTGGGGAAATAAAAGTATACGATTGCTGGAGTTTCTAATTTCTATT
AAGCAGTCCCTCTGGAAGACAGAGAGGACAGAGACGCTCTTGAAGTCAACTCCATATGCCCCATCATTGA
TTCCTGGATTCTTCTCTCCTCACCCCTCCCTCCCCATCTCCTGCCCTGTTTGTTTTAGTTACGAAATGCT
GTGGGCACCTCGGTTGTGACTGAAAAGTAACCTTGAAACACGCCGGCCTGAATATCAGAGGCAAATCTCA
GCCTCCCAACCACCGGTCGCCACCATGGTGAGCAAGGGCGAGGAGCTGTTCACCGGGGTGGTGCCCATCC
TGGTCGAGCTGGACGGCGACGTAAACGGCCACAAGTTCAGCGTGTCCGGCGAGGGCGAGGGCGATGCCAC
CTACGGCAAGCTGACCCTGAAGTTCATCTGCACCACCGGCAAGCTGCCCGTGCCCTGGCCCACCCTCGTG
ACCACCCTGACCTACGGCGTG
