>Addgene plasmid #59404 | Lenti.pFOXA2.GFP | addgene partial sequence | sequence record 93830 | WPRE-R 5'-CATAGCGTAAAAGGAGCAACA-3'
GTCAATCTTTCACAAATTTTGTAATCCAGAGGTTGATTGTCGACGCGGCCGCTTTACTTGTACAGCTCGT
CCATGCCGAGAGTGATCCCGGCGGCGGTCACGAACTCCAGCAGGACCATGTGATCGCGCTTCTCGTTGGG
GTCTTTGCTCAGGGCGGACTGGGTGCTCAGGTAGTGGTTGTCGGGCAGCAGCACGGGGCCGTCGCCGATG
GGGGTGTTCTGCTGGTAGTGGTCGGCGAGCTGCACGCTGCCGTCCTCGATGTTGTGGCGGATCTTGAAGT
TCACCTTGATGCCGTTCTTCTGCTTGTCGGCCATGATATAGACGTTGTGGCTGTTGTAGTTGTACTCCAG
CTTGTGCCCCAGGATGTTGCCGTCCTCCTTGAAGTCGATGCCCTTCAGCTCGATGCGGTTCACCAGGGTG
TCGCCCTCGAACTTCACCTCGGCGCGGGTCTTGTAGTTGCCGTCGTCCTTGAAGAAGATGGTGCGCTCCT
GGACGTAGCCTTCGGGCATGGCGGACTTGAAGAAGTCGTGCTGCTTCATGTGGTCGGGGTAGCGGCTGAA
GCACTGCACGCCGTAGGTCAGGGTGGTCACGAGGGTGGGCCAGGGCACGGGCAGCTTGCCGGTGGTGCAG
ATGAACTTCAGGGTCAGCTTGCCGTAGGTGGCATCGCCCTCGCCCTCGCCGGACACGCTGAACTTGTGGC
CGTTTACGTCGCCGTCCAGCTCGACCAGGATGGGCACCACCCCGGTGAACAGCTCCTCGCCCTTGCTCAC
CATGGTGGCGACCGGTGGTTGGGAGGCTGAGATTTGCCTCTGATATTCAGGCCGGCGTGTTTCAAGGTTA
CTTTTCAGTCACAACCGAGGTGCCCACAGCATTTCGTAACTAA
